>Addgene plasmid #70669 | pcDNA3.1 E2F1 Flag(Δ 284−359)(HindIII- BamHI- EcoRI) | depositor partial sequence | sequence record 126366 | Insert
AAGCTTACCATGGCCTTGGCCGGGGCCCCTGCGGGCGGCCCATGCGCGCCGGCGCTGGAGGCCCTGCTCG
GGGCCGGCGCGCTGCGGCTGCTCGACTCCTCGCAGATCGTCATCATCTCCGCCGCGCAGGACGCCAGCGC
CCCGCCGGCTCCCACCGGCCCCGCGGCGCCCGCCGCCGGCCCCTGCGACCCTGACCTGCTGCTCTTCGCC
ACACCGCAGGCGCCCCGGCCCACACCCAGTGCGCCGCGGCCCGCGCTCGGCCGCCCGCCGGTGAAGCGGA
GGCTGGACCTGGAAACTGACCATCAGTACCTGGCCGAGAGCAGTGGGCCAGCTCGGGGCAGAGGCCGCCA
TCCAGGAAAAGGTGTGAAATCCCCGGGGGAGAAGTCACGCTATGAGACCTCACTGAATCTGACCACCAAG
CGCTTCCTGGAGCTGCTGAGCCACTCGGCTGACGGTGTCGTCGACCTGAACTGGGCTGCCGAGGTGCTGA
AGGTGCAGAAGCGGCGCATCTATGACATCACCAACGTCCTTGAGGGCATCCAGCTCATTGCCAAGAAGTC
CAAGAACCACATCCAGTGGCTGGGCAGCCACACCACAGTGGGCGTCGGCGGACGGCTTGAGGGGTTGACC
CAGGACCTCCGACAGCTGCAGGAGAGCGAGCAGCAGCTGGACCACCTGATGAATATCTGTACTACGCAGC
TGCGCCTGCTCTCCGAGGACACTGACAGCCAGCGCCTGGCCTACGTGACGTGTCAGGACCTTCGTAGCAT
TGCAGACCCTGCAGAGCAGATGGTTATGGTGATCAAAGCCCCTCCTGAGACCCAGCTCCAAGCCGTGGAC
TCTTCGGAGAACTTTCAGGGATCCCGGATGGGCAGCCTGCGGGCTCCCGTGGACGAGGACCGCCTGTCCC
CGCTGGTGGCGGCCGACTCGCTCCTGGAGCATGTGCGGGAGGACTTCTCCGGCCTCCTCCCTGAGGAGTT
CATCAGCCTTTCCCCACCCCACGAGGCCCTCGACTACCACTTCGGCCTCGAGGAGGGCGAGGGCATCAGA
GACCTCTTCGACTGTGACTTTGGGGACCTCACCCCCCTGGATTTCGGATCCGATTACAAGGATGACGACG
ATAAGATCTGAGAATTC
