>Addgene plasmid #70669 | pcDNA3.1 E2F1 Flag(Δ 284−359)(HindIII- BamHI- EcoRI) | addgene partial sequence | sequence record 180139 | Addgene Partial NGS Result
CTGCATTAATGAATCGGCCAACGCGCGGGGAGAGGCGGTTTGCGTATTGGGCGCTCTTCCGCTTCCTCGC
TCACTGACTCGCTGCGCTCGGTCGTTCGGCTGCGGCGAGCGGTATCAGCTCACTCAAAGGCGGTAATACG
GTTATCCACAGAATCAGGGGATAACGCAGGAAAGAACATGTGAGCAAAAGGCCAGCAAAAGGCCAGGAAC
CGTAAAAAGGCCGCGTTGCTGGCGTTTTTCCATAGGCTCCGCCCCCCTGACGAGCATCACAAAAATCGAC
GCTCAAGTCAGAGGTGGCGAAACCCGACAGGACTATAAAGATACCAGGCGTTTCCCCCTGGAAGCTCCCT
CGTGCGCTCTCCTGTTCCGACCCTGCCGCTTACCGGATACCTGTCCGCCTTTCTCCCTTCGGGAAGCGTG
GCGCTTTCTCATAGCTCACGCTGTAGGTATCTCAGTTCGGTGTAGGTCGTTCGCTCCAAGCTGGGCTGTG
TGCACGAACCCCCCGTTCAGCCCGACCGCTGCGCCTTATCCGGTAACTATCGTCTTGAGTCCAACCCGGT
AAGACACGACTTATCGCCACTGGCAGCAGCCACTGGTAACAGGATTAGCAGAGCGAGGTATGTAGGCGGT
GCTACAGAGTTCTTGAAGTGGTGGCCTAACTACGGCTACACTAGAAGAACAGTATTTGGTATCTGCGCTC
TGCTGAAGCCAGTTACCTTCGGAAAAAGAGTTGGTAGCTCTTGATCCGGCAAACAAACCACCGCTGGTAG
CGGTGGTTTTTTTGTTTGCAAGCAGCAGATTACGCGCAGAAAAAAAGGATCTCAAGAAGATCCTTTGATC
TTTTCTACGGGGTCTGACGCTCAGTGGAACGAAAACTCACGTTAAGGGATTTTGGTCATGAGATTATCAA
AAAGGATCTTCACCTAGATCCTTTTAAATTAAAAATGAAGTTTTAAATCAATCTAAAGTATATATGAGTA
AACTTGGTCTGACAGTTACCAATGCTTAATCAGTGAGGCACCTATCTCAGCGATCTGTCTATTTCGTTCA
TCCATAGTTGCCTGACTCCCCGTCGTGTAGATAACTACGATACGGGAGGGCTTACCATCTGGCCCCAGTG
CTGCAATGATACCGCGAGACCCACGCTCACCGGCTCCAGATTTATCAGCAATAAACCAGCCAGCCGGAAG
GGCCGAGCGCAGAAGTGGTCCTGCAACTTTATCCGCCTCCATCCAGTCTATTAATTGTTGCCGGGAAGCT
AGAGTAAGTAGTTCGCCAGTTAATAGTTTGCGCAACGTTGTTGCCATTGCTACAGGCATCGTGGTGTCAC
GCTCGTCGTTTGGTATGGCTTCATTCAGCTCCGGTTCCCAACGATCAAGGCGAGTTACATGATCCCCCAT
GTTGTGCAAAAAAGCGGTTAGCTCCTTCGGTCCTCCGATCGTTGTCAGAAGTAAGTTGGCCGCAGTGTTA
TCACTCATGGTTATGGCAGCACTGCATAATTCTCTTACTGTCATGCCATCCGTAAGATGCTTTTCTGTGA
CTGGTGAGTACTCAACCAAGTCATTCTGAGAATAGTGTATGCGGCGACCGAGTTGCTCTTGCCCGGCGTC
AATACGGGATAATACCGCGCCACATAGCAGAACTTTAAAAGTGCTCATCATTGGAAAACGTTCTTCGGGG
CGAAAACTCTCAAGGATCTTACCGCTGTTGAGATCCAGTTCGATGTAACCCACTCGTGCACCCAACTGAT
CTTCAGCATCTTTTACTTTCACCAGCGTTTCTGGGTGAGCAAAAACAGGAAGGCAAAATGCCGCAAAAAA
GGGAATAAGGGCGACACGGAAATGTTGAATACTCATACTCTTCCTTTTTCAATATTATTGAAGCATTTAT
CAGGGTTATTGTCTCATGAGCGGATACATATTTGAATGTATTTAGAAAAATAAACAAATAGGGGTTCCGC
GCACATTTCCCCGAAAAGTGCCACCTGACGTCGACGGATCGGGAGATCTCCCGATCCCCTATGGTGCACT
CTCAGTACAATCTGCTCTGATGCCGCATAGTTAAGCCAGTATCTGCTCCCTGCTTGTGTGTTGGAGGTCG
CTGAGTAGTGCGCGAGCAAAATTTAAGCTACAACAAGGCAAGGCTTGACCGACAATTGCATGAAGAATCT
GCTTAGGGTTAGGCGTTTTGCGCTGCTTCGCGATGTACGGGCCAGATATACGCGTTGACATTGATTATTG
ACTAGTTATTAATAGTAATCAATTACGGGGTCATTAGTTCATAGCCCATATATGGAGTTCCGCGTTACAT
AACTTACGGTAAATGGCCCGCCTGGCTGACCGCCCAACGACCCCCGCCCATTGACGTCAATAATGACGTA
TGTTCCCATAGTAACGCCAATAGGGACTTTCCATTGACGTCAATGGGTGGAGTATTTACGGTAAACTGCC
CACTTGGCAGTACATCAAGTGTATCATATGCCAAGTACGCCCCCTATTGACGTCAATGACGGTAAATGGC
CCGCCTGGCATTATGCCCAGTACATGACCTTATGGGACTTTCCTACTTGGCAGTACATCTACGTATTAGT
CATCGCTATTACCATGGTGATGCGGTTTTGGCAGTACATCAATGGGCGTGGATAGCGGTTTGACTCACGG
GGATTTCCAAGTCTCCACCCCATTGACGTCAATGGGAGTTTGTTTTGGCACCAAAATCAACGGGACTTTC
CAAAATGTCGTAACAACTCCGCCCCATTGACGCAAATGGGCGGTAGGCGTGTACGGTGGGAGGTCTATAT
AAGCAGAGCTCTCTGGCTAACTAGAGAACCCACTGCTTACTGGCTTATCGAAATTAATACGACTCACTAT
AGGGAGACCCAAGCTTACCATGGCCTTGGCCGGGGCCCCTGCGGGCGGCCCATGCGCGCCGGCGCTGGAG
GCCCTGCTCGGGGCCGGCGCGCTGCGGCTGCTCGACTCCTCGCAGATCGTCATCATCTCCGCCGCGCAGG
ACGCCAGCGCCCCGCCGGCTCCCACCGGCCCCGCGGCGCCCGCCGCCGGCCCCTGCGACCCTGACCTGCT
GCTCTTCGCCACACCGCAGGCGCCCCGGCCCACACCCAGTGCGCCGCGGCCCGCGCTCGGCCGCCCGCCG
GTGAAGCGGAGGCTGGACCTGGAAACTGACCATCAGTACCTGGCCGAGAGCAGTGGGCCAGCTCGGGGCA
GAGGCCGCCATCCAGGAAAAGGTGTGAAATCCCCGGGGGAGAAGTCACGCTATGAGACCTCACTGAATCT
GACCACCAAGCGCTTCCTGGAGCTGCTGAGCCACTCGGCTGACGGTGTCGTCGACCTGAACTGGGCTGCC
GAGGTGCTGAAGGTGCAGAAGCGGCGCATCTATGACATCACCAACGTCCTTGAGGGCATCCAGCTCATTG
CCAAGAAGTCCAAGAACCACATCCAGTGGCTGGGCAGCCACACCACAGTGGGCGTCGGCGGACGGCTTGA
GGGGTTGACCCAGGACCTCCGACAGCTGCAGGAGAGCGAGCAGCAGCTGGACCACCTGATGAATATCTGT
ACTACGCAGCTGCGCCTGCTCTCCGAGGACACTGACAGCCAGCGCCTGGCCTACGTGACGTGTCAGGACC
TTCGTAGCATTGCAGACCCTGCAGAGCAGATGGTTATGGTGATCAAAGCCCCTCCTGAGACCCAGCTCCA
AGCCGTGGACTCTTCGGAGAACTTTCAGGGATCCCGGATGGGCAGCCTGCGGGCTCCCGTGGACGAGGAC
CGCCTGTCCCCGCTGGTGGCGGCCGACTCGCTCCTGGAGCATGTGCGGGAGGACTTCTCCGGCCTCCTCC
CTGAGGAGTTCATCAGCCTTTCCCCACCCCACGAGGCCCTCGACTACCACTTCGGCCTCGAGGAGGGCGA
GGGCATCAGAGACCTCTTCGACTGTGACTTTGGGGACCTCACCCCCCTGGATTTCGATTATAAAGATGAT
GATGATAAATGAGAATTCTGCAGATATCCATCACACTGGCGGCCGCTCGAGCATGCATCTAGAGGGCCCT
ATTCTATAGTGTCACCTAAATGCTAGAGCTCGCTGATCAGCCTCGACTGTGCCTTCTAGTTGCCAGCCAT
CTGTTGTTTGCCCCTCCCCCGTGCCTTCCTTGACCCTGGAAGGTGCCACTCCCACTGTCCTTTCCTAATA
AAATGAGGAAATTGCATCGCATTGTCTGAGTAGGTGTCATTCTATTCTGGGGGGTGGGGTGGGGCAGGAC
AGCAAGGGGGAGGATTGGGAAGACAATAGCAGGCATGCTGGGGATGCGGTGGGCTCTATGGCTTCTGAGG
CGGAAAGAACCAGCTGGGGCTCTAGGGGGTATCCCC
[124 nt withheld, positions 4377-4500]
C
[91 nt withheld, positions 4502-4592]
A
[49 nt withheld, positions 4594-4642]
CCTTTGACGTTGGAGTCCACGTTCTTT
[37 nt withheld, positions 4670-4706]
ACCCTATCTCGGTCTATTCTTTTGATTTATAAGGGATTTTGCCGATTTCGGCCTATTGGTTAAAAAATGA
GCTGATTTAACAAAAATTTAACGCGAATTAATTCTGTGGAATGTGTGTCAGTTAGGGTGTGGAAAGTCCC
CAGGCTCCCCAGCAGGCAGAAGTATGCAAAGCATGCATCTCAATTAGTCAGCAACCAGGTGTGGAAAGTC
CCCAGGCTCCCCAGCAGGCAGAAGTATGCAAAGCATGCATCTCAATTAGTCAGCAACCATAGTCCCGCCC
CTAACTCCGCCCATCCCGCCCCTAACTCCGCCCAGTTCCGCCCATTCTCCGCCCCATGGCTGACTAATTT
TTTTTATTTATGCAGAGGCCGAGGCCGCCTCTGCCTCTGAGCTATTCCAGAAGTAGTGAGGAGGCTTTTT
TGGAGGCCTAGGCTTTTGCAAAAAGCTCCCGGGAGCTTGTATATCCATTTTCGGATCTGATCAAGAGACA
GGATGAGGATCGTTTCGCATGATTGAACAAGATGGATTGCACGCAGGTTCTCCGGCCGCTTGGGTGGAGA
GGCTATTCGGCTATGACTGGGCACAACAGACAATCGGCTGCTCTGATGCCGCCGTGTTCCGGCTGTCAGC
GCAGGGGCGCCCGGTTCTTTTTGTCAAGACCGACCTGTCCGGTGCCCTGAATGAACTGCAGGACGAGGCA
GCGCGGCTATCGTGGCTGGCCACGACGGGCGTTCCTTGCGCAGCTGTGCTCGACGTTGTCACTGAAGCGG
GAAGGGACTGGCTGCTATTGGGCGAAGTGCCGGGGCAGGATCTCCTGTCATCTCACCTTGCTCCTGCCGA
GAAAGTATCCATCATGGCTGATGCAATGCGGCGGCTGCATACGCTTGATCCGGCTACCTGCCCATTCGAC
CACCAAGCGAAACATCGCATCGAGCGAGCACGTACTCGGATGGAAGCCGGTCTTGTCGATCAGGATGATC
TGGACGAAGAGCATCAGGGGCTCGCGCCAGCCGAACTGTTCGCCAGGCTCAAGGCGCGCATGCCCGACGG
CGAGGATCTCGTCGTGACCCATGGCGATGCCTGCTTGCCGAATATCATGGTGGAAAATGGCCGCTTTTCT
GGATTCATCGACTGTGGCCGGCTGGGTGTGGCGGACCGCTATCAGGACATAGCGTTGGCTACCCGTGATA
TTGCTGAAGAGCTTGGCGGCGAATGGGCTGACCGCTTCCTCGTGCTTTACGGTATCGCCGCTCCCGATTC
GCAGCGCATCGCCTTCTATCGCCTTCTTGACGAGTTCTTCTGAGCGGGACTCTGGGGTTCGAAATGACCG
ACCAAGCGACGCCCAACCTGCCATCACGAGATTTCGATTCCACCGCCGCCTTCTATGAAAGGTTGGGCTT
CGGAATCGTTTTCCGGGACGCCGGCTGGATGATCCTCCAGCGCGGGGATCTCATGCTGGAGTTCTTCGCC
CACCCCAACTTGTTTATTGCAGCTTATAATGGTTACAAATAAAGCAATAGCATCACAAATTTCACAAATA
AAGCATTTTTTTCACTGCATTCTAGTTGTGGTTTGTCCAAACTCATCAATGTATCTTATCATGTCTGTAT
ACCGTCGACCTCTAGCTAGAGCTTGGCGTAATCATGGTCATAGCTGTTTCCTGTGTGAAATTGTTATCCG
CTCACAATTCCACACAACATACGAGCCGGAAGCATAAAGTGTAAAGCCTGGGGTGCCTAATGAGTGAGCT
AACTCACATTAATTGCGTTGCGCTCACTGCCCGCTTTCCAGTCGGGAAACCTGTCGTGCCAGCTGCATTA
ATGAATCGGCCAACGCGCGGGGAGAGGCGGTTTGCGTATTGGGCGCTCTTCCGCTTCCTCGCTCACTGAC
TCGCTGCGCTCGGTCGTTCGGCTGCGGCGAGCGGTATCAGCTCACTCAAAGGCGGTAATACGGTTATCCA
CAGAATCAGGGGATAACGCAGGAAAGAACATGTGAGCAAAAGGCCAGCAAAAGGCCAGGAACCGTAAAAA
GGCCGCGTTGCTGGCGTTTTTCCATAGGCTCCGCCCCCCTGACG
