>Addgene plasmid #70669 | pcDNA3.1 E2F1 Flag(Δ 284−359)(HindIII- BamHI- EcoRI) | addgene partial sequence | sequence record 180140 | CMV-F 5'-CGCAAATGGGCGGTAGGCGTG-3'
AGCAGAGCTCTCTGGCTAACTAGAGAACCCACTGCTTACTGGCTTATCGAAATTAATACGACTCACTATA
GGGAGACCCAAGCTTACCATGGCCTTGGCCGGGGCCCCTGCGGGCGGCCCATGCGCGCCGGCGCTGGAGG
CCCTGCTCGGGGCCGGCGCGCTGCGGCTGCTCGACTCCTCGCAGATCGTCATCATCTCCGCCGCGCAGGA
CGCCAGCGCCCCGCCGGCTCCCACCGGCCCCGCGGCGCCCGCCGCCGGCCCCTGCGACCCTGACCTGCTG
CTCTTCGCCACACCGCAGGCGCCCCGGCCCACACCCAGTGCGCCGCGGCCCGCGCTCGGCCGCCCGCCGG
TGAAGCGGAGGCTGGACCTGGAAACTGACCATCAGTACCTGGCCGAGAGCAGTGGGCCAGCTCGGGGCAG
AGGCCGCCATCCAGGAAAAGGTGTGAAATCCCCGGGGGAGAAGTCACGCTATGAGACCTCACTGAATCTG
ACCACCAAGCGCTTCCTGGAGCTGCTGAGCCACTCGGCTGACGGTGTCGTCGACCTGAACTGGGCTGCCG
AGGTGCTGAAGGTGCAGAAGCGGCGCATCTATGACATCACCAACGTCCTTGAGGGCATCCAGCTCATTGC
CAAGAAGTCCAAGAACCACATCCAGTGGCTGGGCAGCCACACCACAGTGGGCGTCGGCGGACGGCTTGAG
GGGTTGACCCAGGACCTCCGACAGCTGCAGGAGAGCGAGCAGCAGCTGGACCACCTGATGAATATCTGTA
CTACGCAGCTGCGCCTGCTCTCCGAGGACACTGACAGCCAGCGCCTGGCCTACG
