[The description below was written by a language model from this plasmid's Addgene catalogue record.]
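Description:
pcDNA3.1 E2F1 Flag(Δ 284−359)(HindIII- BamHI- EcoRI) is a mammalian expression plasmid built on the pcDNA3.1 backbone. It encodes a human E2F1 deletion mutant that lacks amino acids 284 to 359. The plasmid is propagated in E. coli under ampicillin selection, and its copy number is recorded as unknown. It also carries a neomycin resistance marker, so transfected mammalian cells can be selected with G418, for example to derive stable lines. No feature table accompanies the record, so elements such as the origin of replication and polyadenylation signal are not listed individually.

The insert is about 1.1 kb and derives from the human E2F1 coding sequence. It was subcloned from an E2F1 gene supplied by another laboratory. The CMV promoter, a strong constitutive promoter in most mammalian cell types, drives its expression. A Flag epitope fused to the C terminus of the mutant protein allows detection or immunoprecipitation with anti-Flag antibodies. The insert was assembled by restriction cloning. The name and cloning fields indicate HindIII and BamHI at the 5′ side and BamHI and EcoRI at the 3′ side, all left intact. This pattern suggests a two-fragment assembly joined at an internal BamHI site, though the record does not say so explicitly.

E2F1 is a transcription factor that regulates the G1/S transition of the cell cycle. The associated publication examines how nuclear gamma-tubulin affects E2F transcriptional activity and S-phase progression. The construct therefore fits domain-mapping work that compares the deletion mutant with wild-type E2F1 in interaction or transcriptional activity assays. The record does not state the specific functional consequence of removing residues 284 to 359.
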