Addgene plasmid #70669: pcDNA3.1 E2F1 Flag(Δ 284−359)(HindIII- BamHI- EcoRI)
Purpose: Human mutant of E2F1 lacking amino acids 284 to 359
Depositing lab: Maria Alvarado-Kristensson. Depositing organization: Lund University. Publication: Nuclear localization of gamma-tubulin affects E2F transcriptional activity and S-phase progression. Hoog G, Zarrizi R, von Stedingk K, Jonsson K, Alvarado-Kristensson M. FASEB J. 2011 Nov;25(11):3815-27. doi: 10.1096/fj.11-187484. Epub 2011 Jul 25. PubMed 21788450.
Backbone
  Vector backbone: pcDNA3.1
  Vector type: Mammalian Expression
  Selectable markers: Neomycin (select with G418)
Growth in bacteria
  Bacterial resistance: Ampicillin, 100 μg/mL
  Growth temperature: 37°C
  Growth strain: DH5alpha
  Copy number: Unknown
Gene/Insert
  Gene/Insert name: E2F1 lacking residues 284 to 359 (alt name: RBP3; E2F-1; RBAP1; RBBP3)
  Species: H. sapiens (human)
  Insert size (bp): 1137
  Mutation: lacks amin acids 284 to 359
  GenBank ID: NM_005225
  Entrez Gene: E2F1 (a.k.a. E2F-1, RBAP1, RBBP3, RBP3)
  Promoter: cmv
  Tag / fusion protein: Flag (C terminal on insert)
  Cloning method: Restriction Enzyme; 5′ cloning site HindIII BamHI (not destroyed); 3′ cloning site BamHI EcoRI (not destroyed)
  Sequencing primers: 5′ 5’-TAA TAC GAC TCA CTA TAG GG-3’; 3′ 5’-TAGAAGGCACAGTCGAGG-3’
Resource information
  A portion of this plasmid was derived from a plasmid made by: I did sub clone the E2F1 mutant from the E2F1 gene provided to me by Dr. Joseph R. Nevins
Terms and licenses: Academic/Nonprofit Terms; Industry Terms: Not Available to Industry
How to cite: pcDNA3.1 E2F1 Flag(Δ 284−359)(HindIII- BamHI- EcoRI) was a gift from Maria Alvarado-Kristensson (Addgene plasmid # 70669 ; http://n2t.net/addgene:70669 ; RRID:Addgene_70669)
